>Addgene plasmid #17252 | pCM1.57 | depositor full sequence | sequence record 8548 | Author sequence
CTTTCCTGCGTTATCCCCTGATTCTGTGGATAACCGTATTACCGCCTTTGAGTGAGCTGATACCGCTCGC
CGCAGCCGAACGACCGAGCGCAGCGAGTCAGTGAGCGAGGAAGCGGAAGAGCGCCCAATACGCAAACCGC
CTCTCCCCGCGCGTTGGCCGATTCATTAATGCAGCTGGCACGACAGGTTTCCCGACTGGAAAGCGGGCAG
TGAGCGCAACGCAATTAATACGCGTACCGCTAGCCAGGAAGAGTTTGTAGAAACGCAAAAAGGCCATCCG
TCAGGATGGCCTTCTGCTTAGTTTGATGCCTGGCAGTTTATGGCGGGCGTCCTGCCCGCCACCCTCCGGG
CCGTTGCTTCACAACGTTCAAATCCGCTCCCGGCGGATTTGTCCTACTCAGGAGAGCGTTCACCGACAAA
CAACAGATAAAACGAAAGGCCCAGTCTTCCGACTGAGCCTTTCGTTTTATTTGATGCCTGGCAGTTCCCT
ACTCTCGCGTTAACGCTAGCATGGATGTTTTCCCAGTCACGACGTTGTAAAACGACGGCCAGTCTTAAGC
TCGGGCCCGCGTTAACGCTACCATGGAGCTCCAAATAATGATTTTATTTTGACTGATAGTGACCTGTTCG
TTGCAACAAATTGATAAGCAATGCTTTTTTATAATGCCAACTTTGTATAGAAAAGTTGCTGCAGGTCGAC
TCTAGAGGATCACCAAAAACGGAACGTTGAGCTGGACGGAAATAGTGGTAAAGTGACATGATTATAGTTT
GAAGATTTCTAATTTCACAATTAGAGCAAATGTTGTTCGGTATTTATTTTCAACGGTATTTATACTATTT
TCCACCTTTTTCTAGAACATTCGAGCTGCTTGTTGCAAAAGGAGGGCGACTCACATTCGGTACATGGAAA
AGTAGTGTACACAATAAAGAGACCCAGATACATTTTCCGTCTGCGTCTCTTTGCACCCACCGGGAGTATT
TTCAAACGAATGCATCTAGGACCTTCTAGAACATTCTGTAAGGCTGCAGAATGCGGGTATATAAGGAAAG
CGGGCTCAGAGGAAGCCAACACGCTTTGTTCTAGTGCATCTAAAAAACTTCGAAAATCCTCATCGGGATC
CTATCGATTCGCGGCCGCTGTACACCCGGGTGCCCTATAGTGAGTCGTATTGGTACCGGTAGAAAAAATC
AAGTTTGTACAAAAAAGTTGAACGAGAAACGTAAAATGATATAAATATCAATATATTAAATTAGATTTTG
CATAAAAAACAGACTACATAATACTGTAAAACACAACATATGCAGTCACTATGAATCAACTACTTAGATG
GTATTAGTGACCTGTAGAATTCGAGCTCTAGAGCTGCAGGGCGGCCGCGATATCCCCTATAGTGAGTCGT
ATTACATGGTCATAGCTGTTTCCTGGCAGCTCTGGCCCGTGTCTCAAAATCTCTGATGTTACATTGCACA
AGATAAAAATATATCATCATGAACAATAAAACTGTCTGCTTACATAAACAGTAATACAAGGGGTGTTATG
AGCCATATTCAACGGGAAACGTCGAGGCCGCGATTAAATTCCAACATGGATGCTGATTTATATGGGTATA
AATGGGCTCGCGATAATGTCGGGCAATCAGGTGCGACAATCTATCGCTTGTATGGGAAGCCCGATGCGCC
AGAGTTGTTTCTGAAACATGGCAAAGGTAGCGTTGCCAATGATGTTACAGATGAGATGGTCAGACTAAAC
TGGCTGACGGAATTTATGCCTCTTCCGACCATCAAGCATTTTATCCGTACTCCTGATGATGCATGGTTAC
TCACCACTGCGATCCCCGGAAAAACAGCATTCCAGGTATTAGAAGAATATCCTGATTCAGGTGAAAATAT
TGTTGATGCGCTGGCAGTGTTCCTGCGCCGGTTGCATTCGATTCCTGTTTGTAATTGTCCTTTTAACAGC
GATCGCGTATTTCGTCTCGCTCAGGCGCAATCACGAATGAATAACGGTTTGGTTGATGCGAGTGATTTTG
ATGACGAGCGTAATGGCTGGCCTGTTGAACAAGTCTGGAAAGAAATGCATAAACTTTTGCCATTCTCACC
GGATTCAGTCGTCACTCATGGTGATTTCTCACTTGATAACCTTATTTTTGACGAGGGGAAATTAATAGGT
TGTATTGATGTTGGACGAGTCGGAATCGCAGACCGATACCAGGATCTTGCCATCCTATGGAACTGCCTCG
GTGAGTTTTCTCCTTCATTACAGAAACGGCTTTTTCAAAAATATGGTATTGATAATCCTGATATGAATAA
ATTGCAGTTTCATTTGATGCTCGATGAGTTTTTCTAATCAGAATTGGTTAATTGGTTGTAACACTGGCAG
AGCATTACGCTGACTTGACGGGACGGCGCAAGCTCATGACCAAAATCCCTTAACGTGAGTTACGCGTCGT
TCCACTGAGCGTCAGACCCCGTAGAAAAGATCAAAGGATCTTCTTGAGATCCTTTTTTTCTGCGCGTAAT
CTGCTGCTTGCAAACAAAAAAACCACCGCTACCAGCGGTGGTTTGTTTGCCGGATCAAGAGCTACCAACT
CTTTTTCCGAAGGTAACTGGCTTCAGCAGAGCGCAGATACCAAATACTGTCCTTCTAGTGTAGCCGTAGT
TAGGCCACCACTTCAAGAACTCTGTAGCACCGCCTACATACCTCGCTCTGCTAATCCTGTTACCAGTGGC
TGCTGCCAGTGGCGATAAGTCGTGTCTTACCGGGTTGGACTCAAGACGATAGTTACCGGATAAGGCGCAG
CGGTCGGGCTGAACGGGGGGTTCGTGCACACAGCCCAGCTTGGAGCGAACGACCTACACCGAACTGAGAT
ACCTACAGCGTGAGCATTGAGAAAGCGCCACGCTTCCCGAAGGGAGAAAGGCGGACAGGTATCCGGTAAG
CGGCAGGGTCGGAACAGGAGAGCGCACGAGGGAGCTTCCAGGGGGAAACGCCTGGTATCTTTATAGTCCT
GTCGGGTTTCGCCACCTCTGACTTGAGCGTCGATTTTTGTGATGCTCGTCAGGGGGGCGGAGCCTATGGA
AAAACGCCAGCAACGCGGCCTTTTTACGGTTCCTGGCCTTTTGCTGGCCTTTTGCTCACATGTT
Features (pLannotate 1.2.2; 13 found; start..end, strand, type, name):
    121..213     +  CDS            lacI (fragment): lac repressor; lacI; The lac repressor binds to the lac operator to inhibit transcription in E. coli. This inhibition can be relieved by adding lactose or isopropyl-β-D-thiogalactopyranoside (IPTG).
    268..295     -  terminator     rrnB T2 terminator: transcription terminator T2 from the E. coli rrnB gene
    427..470     +  terminator     rrnB T1 terminator: Escherichia coli rrnB; transcription terminator T1 from the E. coli rrnB gene
    517..553     -  CDS            lacZα (fragment): LacZα fragment of β-galactosidase; lacZ fragment
    592..677     +  protein_bind   attL1 (fragment): mutant version of attL; recombination site for the Gateway® LR reaction LR Clonase™
    668..688     +  protein_bind   attB4: mutant version of attB; core recombination site for the Gateway® BP reaction BP Clonase™
    689..711     -  misc_feature   MCS (fragment): pUC18/19 multiple cloning site
    709..759     -  CDS            hsp-16.1 (fragment): HSP11_CAEEL - Also known as hsp16-1b. Experimental evidence at transcript level: Swiss-Prot protein existence level 2. From Caenorhabditis elegans.
   1154..1171    -  promoter       T7 promoter (fragment): promoter for bacteriophage T7 RNA polymerase
   1190..1313    +  protein_bind   attR1: mutant version of attR; recombination site for the Gateway® LR reaction LR Clonase™
   1386..1404    -  promoter       T7 promoter: promoter for bacteriophage T7 RNA polymerase
   1538..2347    +  CDS            KanR: aminoglycoside phosphotransferase; aph(3')-Ia; confers resistance to kanamycin in bacteria or G418 (Geneticin®) in eukaryotes
   2494..3082    +  rep_origin     ori: high-copy-number ColE1/pMB1/pBR322/pUC origin of replication
