[The description below was written by a language model from this plasmid's Addgene catalogue record and pLannotate feature annotations shown in this document.]
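Description:
pCM1.57 is a Gateway entry clone built in the pDONRP4P1R donor backbone, the "slot 1" (5′ element) vector of the MultiSite Gateway system. It is propagated in E. coli using a high-copy ColE1/pUC-type origin and selected with kanamycin through the aminoglycoside phosphotransferase (KanR) gene. The annotated full sequence is about 3.1 kb, consistent with the recorded ~2.6 kb backbone plus a ~500 bp insert. rrnB T1 and T2 terminators lie upstream of the cloning region, where they insulate the insert from read-through transcription in bacteria. Short lacI, lacZα and T7 promoter matches are backbone remnants and not functional parts of the payload.

The insert is catalogued as the "L3788 promoter NO ATG" from C. elegans, a promoter fragment cloned without a start codon so that translation begins in the downstream coding module. The record does not explicitly name the gene of origin. The feature table does, however, detect a short reverse-strand fragment of the heat-shock gene hsp-16.1 and a piece of pUC-type polylinker at one end of the insert. This suggests the fragment derives from the hsp-16 heat-shock regulatory region carried in a pre-existing worm expression vector. BP recombination destroyed the original attP4 and attP1R sites. The insert is now flanked by attL-type (annotated with an attB4 core) and attR1 sites, as expected for an attL4/attR1 entry clone.

In use, the plasmid would be combined in a multi-fragment LR reaction with an ORF entry clone, a 3′ UTR entry clone and a destination vector, assembling promoter–gene–3′UTR transgenes for expression in C. elegans. It belongs to a toolkit associated with germline transgenesis in worms.
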