Addgene plasmid #17252: pCM1.57
Depositing lab: Geraldine Seydoux. Depositing organization: Johns Hopkins University and School of Medicine. Publication: Transgenic solutions for the germline. Merritt C, Seydoux G. WormBook. 2010 Feb 8:1-21. doi: 10.1895/wormbook.1.148.1. PubMed 20169625.
Backbone
  Vector backbone: pDONRP4P1R
  Backbone size w/o insert (bp): 2645
  Vector type: Gateway
Growth in bacteria
  Bacterial resistance: Kanamycin, 50 μg/mL
  Growth temperature: 37°C
  Growth strain: DH5alpha
  Copy number: Unknown
Gene/Insert
  Gene/Insert name: L3788 promoter NO ATG in pDONRP4P1R
  Species: C. elegans (nematode)
  Insert size (bp): 500
  Cloning method: Gateway Cloning; 5′ cloning site attP4 (destroyed during cloning); 3′ cloning site attP1R (destroyed during cloning)
  Sequencing primers: 5′ M13Forward
Terms and licenses: Academic/Nonprofit Terms; Industry Terms: Not Available to Industry
How to cite: pCM1.57 was a gift from Geraldine Seydoux (Addgene plasmid # 17252 ; http://n2t.net/addgene:17252 ; RRID:Addgene_17252)
