>Addgene plasmid #17252 | pCM1.57 | addgene partial sequence | sequence record 23325 | M13-F20 5'-TGTAAAACGACGGCCAGT-3'
TGGAGCTCCAAATAATGATTTTATTTTGACTGATAGTGACCTGTTCGTTGCAACAAATTGATAAGCAATG
CTTTTTTATAATGCCAACTTTGTATAGAAAAGTTGCTACAGGTCGACTCTAGAGGATCACCAAAAACGGA
ACGTTGAGCTGGACGGAAATAGTGGTAAAGTGACATGATTATAGTTTGAAGATTTCTAATTTCACAATTA
GAGCAAATGTTGTTCGGTATTTATTTTCAACGGTATTTATACTATTTTCCACCTTTTTCTAGAACATTCG
AGCTGCTTGTTGCAAAAGGAGGGCGACTCACATTCGGTACATGGAAAAGTAGTGTACACAATAAAGAGAC
CCAGATACATTTTCCGTCTGCGTCTCTTTGCACCCACCGGGAGTATTTTCAAACGAATGCATCTAGGACC
TTCTAGAACATTCTGTAAGGCTGCAGAATGCGGGTATATAAGGAAAGCGGGCTCAGAGGAAGCCAACACG
CTTTGTTCTAGTGCATCTAAAAAACTTCGAAAATCCTCATCGGATCCTATCGATTCGCGGCCGCTGTACA
CCCGGGTGCCCTATAGTGAGTCGTATTGGTACCGGTAGAAAAAATCAAGTTTGTACAAAAAAGTTGAACG
AGAAACGTAAAATGATATAAATATCAATATATTAAATTAGATTTTGCATAAAAAACAGACTACATAATAC
TGTAAAACACAACATATGCAGTCACTATGAACCAACTACTTAGATGGTATTAGTGACCTGTAGAATTCGA
GCTCTAGAGCTGCAGGGCGGCCGCGATATCCCCTATAGTGAGTCGTATTACATGGTCATAGCTGTTTCCT
GGCAGCTCTGGCCCGTGTCTCAAAATCTCTGATGTTACATTGCACAAGATAAAAATATATCATCATGAAC
AATAAAACTGTCTGCTTNCN
